>Addgene plasmid #158177 | p663-UBC-miniTurbo-V5-CDKL3_IDG-K | addgene full sequence | sequence record 381713 | Addgene NGS Result
ACGCTTCAAAAGCGCACGTCTGCCGCGCTGTTCTCCTCTTCCTCATCTCCGGGCCTTTCGACCTGCAGCC
CAAGCTTACCATGACCGAGTACAAGCCCACGGTGCGCCTCGCCACCCGCGACGACGTCCCCAGGGCCGTA
CGCACCCTCGCCGCCGCGTTCGCCGACTACCCCGCCACGCGCCACACCGTCGATCCGGACCGCCACATCG
AGCGGGTCACCGAGCTGCAAGAACTCTTCCTCACGCGCGTCGGGCTCGACATCGGCAAGGTGTGGGTCGC
GGACGACGGCGCCGCGGTGGCGGTCTGGACCACGCCGGAGAGCGTCGAAGCGGGGGCGGTGTTCGCCGAG
ATCGGCCCGCGCATGGCCGAGTTGAGCGGTTCCCGGCTGGCCGCGCAGCAACAGATGGAAGGCCTCCTGG
CGCCGCACCGGCCCAAGGAGCCCGCGTGGTTCCTGGCCACCGTCGGCGTCTCGCCCGACCACCAGGGCAA
GGGTCTGGGCAGCGCCGTCGTGCTCCCCGGAGTGGAGGCGGCCGAGCGCGCCGGGGTGCCCGCCTTCCTG
GAGACCTCCGCGCCCCGCAACCTCCCCTTCTACGAGCGGCTCGGCTTCACCGTCACCGCCGACGTCGAGG
TGCCCGAAGGACCGCGCACCTGGTGCATGACCCGCAAGCCCGGTGCCTGACGCCCGCCCCACGACCCGCA
GCGCCCGACCGAAAGGAGCGCACGACCCCATGCATCTCGAGGGCCCGGTACCTTTAAGACCAATGACTTA
CAAGGCAGCTGTAGATCTTAGCCACTTTTTAAAAGAAAAGGGGGGACTGGAAGGGCTAGCTCACTCCCAA
CGAAGACAAGATCTGCTTTTTGCTTGTACTGGGTCTCTCTGGTTAGACCAGATCTGAGCCTGGGAGCTCT
CTGGCTAACTAGGGAACCCACTGCTTAAGCCTCAATAAAGCTTGCCTTGAGTGCTTCAAGTAGTGTGTGC
CCGTCTGTTGTGTGACTCTGGTAACTAGAGATCCCTCAGACCCTTTTAGTCAGTGTGGAAAATCTCTAGC
AGTAGTAGTTCATGTCATCTTATTATTCAGTATTTATAACTTGCAAAGAAATGAATATCAGAGAGTGAGA
GGAACTTGTTTATTGCAGCTTATAATGGTTACAAATAAAGCAATAGCATCACAAATTTCACAAATAAAGC
ATTTTTTTCACTGCATTCTAGTTGTGGTTTGTCCAAACTCATCAATGTATCTTATCATGTCTGGCTCTAG
CTATCCCGCCCCTAACTCCGCCCATCCCGCCCCTAACTCCGCCCAGTTCCGCCCATTCTCCGCCCCATGG
CTGACTAATTTTTTTTATTTATGCAGAGGCCGAGGCCGCCTCGGCCTCTGAGCTATTCCAGAAGTAGTGA
GGAGGCTTTTTTGGAGGCCTAGGGACGTACCCAATTCGCCCTATAGTGAGTCGTATTACGCGCGCTCACT
GGCCGTCGTTTTACAACGTCGTGACTGGGAAAACCCTGGCGTTACCCAACTTAATCGCCTTGCAGCACAT
CCCCCTTTCGCCAGCTGGCGTAATAGCGAAGAGGCCCGCACCGATCGCCCTTCCCAACAGTTGCGCAGCC
TGAATGGCGAATGGG
[124 nt withheld, positions 1626-1749]
C
[91 nt withheld, positions 1751-1841]
A
[49 nt withheld, positions 1843-1891]
CCTTTGACGTTGGAGTCCACGTTCTTT
[37 nt withheld, positions 1919-1955]
ACCCTATCTCGGTCTATTCTTTTGATTTATAAGGGATTTTGCCGATTTCGGCCTATTGGTTAAAAAATGA
GCTGATTTAACAAAAATTTAACGCGAATTTTAACAAAATATTAACGCTTACAATTTAGGTGGCACTTTTC
GGGGAAATGTGCGCGGAACCCCTATTTGTTTATTTTTCTAAATACATTCAAATATGTATCCGCTCATGAG
ACAATAACCCTGATAAATGCTTCAATAATATTGAAAAAGGAAGAGTATGAGTATTCAACATTTCCGTGTC
GCCCTTATTCCCTTTTTTGCGGCATTTTGCCTTCCTGTTTTTGCTCACCCAGAAACGCTGGTGAAAGTAA
AAGATGCTGAAGATCAGTTGGGTGCACGAGTGGGTTACATCGAACTGGATCTCAACAGCGGTAAGATCCT
TGAGAGTTTTCGCCCCGAAGAACGTTTTCCAATGATGAGCACTTTTAAAGTTCTGCTATGTGGCGCGGTA
TTATCCCGTATTGACGCCGGGCAAGAGCAACTCGGTCGCCGCATACACTATTCTCAGAATGACTTGGTTG
AGTACTCACCAGTCACAGAAAAGCATCTTACGGATGGCATGACAGTAAGAGAATTATGCAGTGCTGCCAT
AACCATGAGTGATAACACTGCGGCCAACTTACTTCTGACAACGATCGGAGGACCGAAGGAGCTAACCGCT
TTTTTGCACAACATGGGGGATCATGTAACTCGCCTTGATCGTTGGGAACCGGAGCTGAATGAAGCCATAC
CAAACGACGAGCGTGACACCACGATGCCTGTAGCAATGGCAACAACGTTGCGCAAACTATTAACTGGCGA
ACTACTTACTCTAGCTTCCCGGCAACAATTAATAGACTGGATGGAGGCGGATAAAGTTGCAGGACCACTT
CTGCGCTCGGCCCTTCCGGCTGGCTGGTTTATTGCTGATAAATCTGGAGCCGGTGAGCGTGGGTCTCGCG
GTATCATTGCAGCACTGGGGCCAGATGGTAAGCCCTCCCGTATCGTAGTTATCTACACGACGGGGAGTCA
GGCAACTATGGATGAACGAAATAGACAGATCGCTGAGATAGGTGCCTCACTGATTAAGCATTGGTAACTG
TCAGACCAAGTTTACTCATATATACTTTAGATTGATTTAAAACTTCATTTTTAATTTAAAAGGATCTAGG
TGAAGATCCTTTTTGATAATCTCATGACCAAAATCCCTTAACGTGAGTTTTCGTTCCACTGAGCGTCAGA
CCCCGTAGAAAAGATCAAAGGATCTTCTTGAGATCCTTTTTTTCTGCGCGTAATCTGCTGCTTGCAAACA
AAAAAACCACCGCTACCAGCGGTGGTTTGTTTGCCGGATCAAGAGCTACCAACTCTTTTTCCGAAGGTAA
CTGGCTTCAGCAGAGCGCAGATACCAAATACTGTTCTTCTAGTGTAGCCGTAGTTAGGCCACCACTTCAA
GAACTCTGTAGCACCGCCTACATACCTCGCTCTGCTAATCCTGTTACCAGTGGCTGCTGCCAGTGGCGAT
AAGTCGTGTCTTACCGGGTTGGACTCAAGACGATAGTTACCGGATAAGGCGCAGCGGTCGGGCTGAACGG
GGGGTTCGTGCACACAGCCCAGCTTGGAGCGAACGACCTACACCGAACTGAGATACCTACAGCGTGAGCT
ATGAGAAAGCGCCACGCTTCCCGAAGGGAGAAAGGCGGACAGGTATCCGGTAAGCGGCAGGGTCGGAACA
GGAGAGCGCACGAGGGAGCTTCCAGGGGGAAACGCCTGGTATCTTTATAGTCCTGTCGGGTTTCGCCACC
TCTGACTTGAGCGTCGATTTTTGTGATGCTCGTCAGGGGGGCGGAGCCTATGGAAAAACGCCAGCAACGC
GGCCTTTTTACGGTTCCTGGCCTTTTGCTGGCCTTTTGCTCACATGTTCTTTCCTGCGTTATCCCCTGAT
TCTGTGGATAACCGTATTACCGCCTTTGAGTGAGCTGATACCGCTCGCCGCAGCCGAACGACCGAGCGCA
GCGAGTCAGTGAGCGAGGAAGCGGAAGAGCGCCCAATACGCAAACCGCCTCTCCCCGCGCGTTGGCCGAT
TCATTAATGCAGCTGGCACGACAGGTTTCCCGACTGGAAAGCGGGCAGTGAGCGCAACGCAATTAATGTG
AGTTAGCTCACTCATTAGGCACCCCAGGCTTTACACTTTATGCTTCCGGCTCGTATGTTGTGTGGAATTG
TGAGCGGATAACAATTTCACACAGGAAACAGCTATGACCATGATTACGCCAAGCGCGCAATTAACCCTCA
CTAAAGGGAACAAAAGCTGGAGCTGCAAGCTTAATGTAGTCTTATGCAATACTCTTGTAGTCTTGCAACA
TGGTAACGATGAGTTAGCAACATGCCTTACAAGGAGAGAAAAAGCACCGTGCATGCCGATTGGTGGAAGT
AAGGTGGTACGATCGTGCCTTATTAGGAAGGCAACAGACGGGTCTGACATGGATTGGACGAACCACTGAA
TTGCCGCATTGCAGAGATATTGTATTTAAGTGCCTAGCTCGATACATAAACGGGTCTCTCTGGTTAGACC
AGATCTGAGCCTGGGAGCTCTCTGGCTAACTAGGGAACCCACTGCTTAAGCCTCAATAAAGCTTGCCTTG
AGTGCTTCAAGTAGTGTGTGCCCGTCTGTTGTGTGACTCTGGTAACTAGAGATCCCTCAGACCCTTTTAG
TCAGTGTGGAAAATCTCTAGCAGTGGCGCCCGAACAGGGACTTGAAAGCGAAAGGGAAACCAGAGGAGCT
CTCTCGACGCAGGACTCGGCTTGCTGAAGCGCGCACGGCAAGAGGCGAGGGGCGGCGACTGGTGAGTACG
CCAAAAATTTTGACTAGCGGAGGCTAGAAGGAGAGAGATGGGTGCGAGAGCGTCAGTATTAAGCGGGGGA
GAATTAGATCGCGATGGGAAAAAATTCGGTTAAGGCCAGGGGGAAAGAAAAAATATAAATTAAAACATAT
AGTATGGGCAAGCAGGGAGCTAGAACGATTCGCAGTTAATCCTGGCCTGTTAGAAACATCAGAAGGCTGT
AGACAAATACTGGGACAGCTACAACCATCCCTTCAGACAGGATCAGAAGAACTTAGATCATTATATAATA
CAGTAGCAACCCTCTATTGTGTGCATCAAAGGATAGAGATAAAAGACACCAAGGAAGCTTTAGACAAGAT
AGAGGAAGAGCAAAACAAAAGTAAGACCACCGCACAGCAAGCGGCCGCTGATCTTCAGACCTGGAGGAGG
AGATATGAGGGACAATTGGAGAAGTGAATTATATAAATATAAAGTAGTAAAAATTGAACCATTAGGAGTA
GCACCCACCAAGGCAAAGAGAAGAGTGGTGCAGAGAGAAAAAAGAGCAGTGGGAATAGGAGCTTTGTTCC
TTGGGTTCTTGGGAGCAGCAGGAAGCACTATGGGCGCAGCGTCAATGACGCTGACGGTACAGGCCAGACA
ATTATTGTCTGGTATAGTGCAGCAGCAGAACAATTTGCTGAGGGCTATTGAGGCGCAACAGCATCTGTTG
CAACTCACAGTCTGGGGCATCAAGCAGCTCCAGGCAAGAATCCTGGCTGTGGAAAGATACCTAAAGGATC
AACAGCTCCTGGGGATTTGGGGTTGCTCTGGAAAACTCATTTGCACCACTGCTGTGCCTTGGAATGCTAG
TTGGAGTAATAAATCTCTGGAACAGATTTGGAATCACACGACCTGGATGGAGTGGGACAGAGAAATTAAC
AATTACACAAGCTTAATACACTCCTTAATTGAAGAATCGCAAAACCAGCAAGAAAAGAATGAACAAGAAT
TATTGGAATTAGATAAATGGGCAAGTTTGTGGAATTGGTTTAACATAACAAATTGGCTGTGGTATATAAA
ATTATTCATAATGATAGTAGGAGGCTTGGTAGGTTTAAGAATAGTTTTTGCTGTACTTTCTATAGTGAAT
AGAGTTAGGCAGGGATATTCACCATTATCGTTTCAGACCCACCTCCCAACCCCGAGGGGACCCGACAGGC
CCGAAGGAATAGAAGAAGAAGGTGGAGAGAGAGACAGAGACAGATCCATTCGATTAGTGAACGGATCTCG
ACGGTATCGGTTAACTTTTAAAAGAAAAGGGGGGATTGGGGGGTACAGTGCAGGGGAAAGAATAGTAGAC
ATAATAGCAACAGACATACAAACTAAAGAATTACAAAAACAAATTACAAAATTCAAAATTTTATCGTCCA
GTGTGGTGGAATTCTGCAGATATCACAACTTTGTATAGAAAAGTTGGCCTCCGCGCCGGGTTTTGGCGCC
TCCCGCGGGCGCCCCCCTCCTCACGGCGAGCGCTGCCACGTCAGACGAAGGGCGCAGCGAGCGTCCTGAT
CCTTCCGCCCGGACGCTCAGGACAGCGGCCCGCTGCTCATAAGACTCGGCCTTAGAACCCCAGTATCAGC
AGAAGGACATTTTAGGACGGGACTTGGGTGACTCTAGGGCACTGGTTTTCTTTCCAGAGAGCGGAACAGG
CGAGGAAAAGTAGTCCCTTCTCGGCGATTCTGCGGAGGGATCTCCGTGGGGCGGTGAACGCCGATGATTA
TATAAGGACGCGCCGGGTGTGGCACAGCTAGTTCCGTCGCAGCCGGGATTTGGGTCGCGGTTCTTGTTTG
TGGATCGCTGTGATCGTCACTTGGTGAGTAGCGGGCTGCTGGGCTGGCCGGGGCTTTCGTGGCCGCCGGG
CCGCTCGGTGGGACGGAAGCGTGTGGAGAGACCGCCAAGGGCTGTAGTCTGGGTCCGCGAGCAAGGTTGC
CCTGAACTGGGGGTTGGGGGGAGCGCAGCAAAATGGCGGCTGTTCCCGAGTCTTGAATGGAAGACGCTTG
TGAGGCGGGCTGTGAGGTCGTTGAAACAAGGTGGGGGGCATGGTGGGCGGCAAGAACCCAAGGTCTTGAG
GCCTTCGCTAATGCGGGAAAGCTCTTATTCGGGTGAGATGGGCTGGGGCACCATCTGGGGACCCTGACGT
GAAGTTTGTCACTGACTGGAGAACTCGGTTTGTCGTCTGTTGCGGGGGCGGCAGTTATGGCGGTGCCGTT
GGGCAGTGCACCCGTACCTTTGGGAGCGCGCGCCCTCGTCGTGTCGTGACGTCACCCGTTCTGTTGGCTT
ATAATGCAGGGTGGGGCCACCTGCCGGTAGGTGTGCGGTAGGCTTTTCTCCGTCGCAGGACGCAGGGTTC
GGGCCTAGGGTAGGCTCTCCTGAATCGACAGGCGCCGGACCTCTGGTGAGGGGAGGGATAAGTGAGGCGT
CAGTTTCTTTGGTCGGTTTTATGTACCTATCTTCTTAAGTAGCTGAAGCTCCGGTTTTGAACTATGCGCT
CGGGGTTGGCGAGTGTGTTTTGTGAAGTTTTTTAGGCACCTTTTGAAATGTAATCATTTGGGTCAATATG
TAATTTTCAGTGTTAGACTAGTAAATTGTCCGCTAAATTCTGGCCGTTTTTGGCTTTTTTGTTAGACGGC
CAACTTTTGTATACAAAGTGGGCCACCATGGGAATCCCGCTGCTGAACGCTAAACAGATTCTGGGACAGC
TGGACGGCGGGAGCGTGGCAGTCCTGCCTGTGGTCGACTCCACCAATCAGTACCTGCTGGATCGAATCGG
CGAGCTGAAGAGTGGGGATGCTTGCATTGCAGAATATCAGCAGGCAGGGAGAGGAAGCAGAGGGAGGAAA
TGGTTCTCTCCTTTTGGAGCTAACCTGTACCTGAGTATGTTTTGGCGCCTGAAGCGGGGACCAGCAGCAA
TCGGCCTGGGCCCGGTCATCGGAATTGTCATGGCAGAAGCGCTGCGAAAGCTGGGAGCAGACAAGGTGCG
AGTCAAATGGCCCAATGACCTGTATCTGCAGGATAGAAAGCTGGCAGGCATCCTGGTGGAGCTGGCCGGA
ATAACAGGCGATGCTGCACAGATCGTCATTGGCGCCGGGATTAACGTGGCTATGAGGCGCGTGGAGGAAA
GCGTGGTCAATCAGGGCTGGATCACACTGCAGGAAGCAGGGATTAACCTGGACAGGAATACTCTGGCCGC
TATGCTGATCCGAGAGCTGCGGGCAGCCCTGGAACTGTTCGAGCAGGAAGGCCTGGCTCCATATCTGTCA
CGGTGGGAGAAGCTGGATAACTTCATCAATAGACCCGTGAAGCTGATCATTGGGGACAAAGAGATTTTCG
GGATTAGCCGGGGGATTGATAAACAGGGAGCCCTGCTGCTGGAACAGGACGGAGTTATCAAACCCTGGAT
GGGCGGAGAAATCAGTCTGCGGTCTGCCGAAAAGGCTAGCGGCAAGCCCATCCCCAACCCCCTGCTGGGC
CTGGACAGCACCACAACTTTGTACAAAAAAGCAGGCTCCACCATGGAGATGTATGAAACCCTTGGAAAAG
TGGGAGAGGGAAGTTACGGAACAGTCATGAAATGTAAACATAAGAATACTGGGCAGATAGTGGCCATTAA
GATATTTTATGAGAGACCAGAACAATCTGTCAACAAAATTGCGATGAGAGAAATAAAGTTTCTAAAGCAA
TTTCATCACGAAAACCTGGTCAATCTGATTGAAGTTTTTAGACAGAAAAAGAAAATTCATTTGGTATTTG
AATTTATTGACCACACAGTATTAGATGAGTTACAACATTATTGTCATGGACTAGAGAGTAAGCGACTTAG
AAAATACCTCTTCCAGATCCTTCGAGCAATTGACTATCTTCACAGTAATAATATCATTCATCGAGATATA
AAACCTGAGAATATTTTAGTATCCCAGTCAGGAATTACTAAGCTCTGTGATTTTGGTTTTGCACGAACAC
TAGCAGCTCCTGGGGACATTTATACGGACTATGTGGCCACACGCTGGTATAGAGCTCCCGAATTAGTATT
AAAAGATACTTCTTATGGAAAACCTGTGGATATCTGGGCTTTGGGCTGTATGATCATTGAGATGGCCACT
GGAAATCCCTATCTTCCTAGTAGTTCTGATTTGGATTTACTCCATAAAATTGTTTTGAAAGTGGGCAATT
TGTCACCTCACTTGCAGAATATCTTTTCCAAGAGCCCCATTTTTGCTGGGGTAGTTCTTCCTCAAGTTCA
ACACCCCAAAAATGCAAGAAAAAAATATCCAAAGCTTAATGGATTGTTGGCAGATATAGTTCATGCTTGT
TTACAAATTGATCCTGCTGACAGGATATCATCTAGTGATCTTTTGCATCATGAGTATTTTACTAGAGATG
GATTTATTGAAAAATTCATGCCAGAACTGAAAGCTAAATTACTGCAGGAAGCAAAAGTCAATTCATTAAT
AAAGCCAAAAGAGAGTTCTAAAGAAAATGAACTCAGGAAAGATGAAAGAAAAACAGTTTATACCAATACA
CTGCTAAGTAGTTCAGTTTTGGGAAAGGAAATAGAAAAAGAGAAAAAGCCCAAGGAGATCAAAGTCAGAG
TTATTAAAGTCAAAGGAGGAAGAGGAGATATCTCAGAACCAAAAAAGAAAGAGTATGAAGGTGGACTTGG
TCAACAGGATGCAAATGAAAATGTTCATCCTATGTCTCCAGATACAAAACTTGTAACCATTGAACCACCA
AACCCTATCAATCCCAGCACTAACTGTAATGGCTTGAAAGAAAATCCACATTGCGGAGGTTCTGTGACAA
TGCCACCCATCAATCTAACTAACAGTAATTTGATGGCTGCAAATCTCAGTTCAAATCTCTTTCACCCCAG
TGTGAGGTTAACTGAAAGAGCAAAAAAGAGACGCACTTCTTCACAATCTATTGGACAAGTTATGCCTAAT
AGCAGGCAAGAGGATCCAGGTCCTATTCAAAGCCAAATGGAGAAGGGTATATTTAATGAGCGAACAGGTC
ACAGTGACCAAATGGCAAATGAGAACAAAAGGAAGCTGAATTTTTCCAGATCTGACAGGAAAGAATTCCA
TTTTCCAGAATTGCCTGTCACAATACAGTCAAAAGATACAAAAGGAATGGAAGTTAAACAGATAAAAATG
CTGAAGAGGGAGTCAAAGAAAACAGAGTCATCTAAGATACCAACTTTACTTAACGTGGATCAAAATCAAG
AAAAACAAGAGGGTGGAGATGGCCATTGCGAGGGGAAGAATTTGAAGAGAAACAGGTTTTTTTTCTGGTA
GGACCCAGCTTTCTTGTACAAAGTTGTGATATCCAGCACAGTGGCGGCCGCTCGACAATCAACCTCTGGA
TTACAAAATTTGTGAAAGATTGACTGGTATTCTTAACTATGTTGCTCCTTTTACGCTATGTGGATACGCT
GCTTTAATGCCTTTGTATCATGCTATTGCTTCCCGTATGGCTTTCATTTTCTCCTCCTTGTATAAATCCT
GGTTGCTGTCTCTTTATGAGGAGTTGTGGCCCGTTGTCAGGCAACGTGGCGTGGTGTGCACTGTGTTTGC
TGACGCAACCCCCACTGGTTGGGGCATTGCCACCACCTGTCAGCTCCTTTCCGGGACTTTCGCTTTCCCC
CTCCCTATTGCCACGGCGGAACTCATCGCCGCCTGCCTTGCCCGCTGCTGGACAGGGGCTCGGCTGTTGG
GCACTGACAATTCCGTGGTGTTGTCGGGGAAGCTGACGTCCTTTCCATGGCTGCTCGCCTGTGTTGCCAC
CTGGATTCTGCGCGGGACGTCCTTCTGCTACGTCCCTTCGGCCCTCAATCCAGCGGACCTTCCTTCCCGC
GGCCTGCTGCCGGCTCTGCGGCCTCTTCCGCGTCTTCGCCTTCGCCCTCAGACGAGTCGGATCTCCCTTT
GGGCCGCCTCCCCGCCTGGAATTCTACCGGGTAGGGGAGGCGCTTTTCCCAAGGCAGTCTGGAGCATGCG
CTTTAGCAGCCCCGCTGGGCACTTGGCGCTACACAAGTGGCCTCTGGCCTCGCACACATTCCACATCCAC
CGGTAGGCGCCAACCGGCTCCGTTCTTTGGTGGCCCCTTCGCGCCACCTTCTACTCCTCCCCTAGTCAGG
AAGTTCCCCCCCGCCCCGCAGCTCGCGTCGTGCAGGACGTGACAAATGGAAGTAGCACGTCTCACTAGTC
TCGTGCAGATGGACAGCACCGCTGAGCAATGGAAGCGGGTAGGCCTTTGGGGCAGCGGCCAATAGCAGCT
TTGCTCCTTCGCTTTCTGGGCTCAGAGGCTGGGAAGGGGTGGGTCCGGGGGCGGGCTCAGGGGCGGGCTC
AGGGGCGGGGCGGGCGCCCGAAGGTCCTCCGGAGGCCCGGCATTCTGC
Features (pLannotate 1.2.2; 32 found; start..end, strand, type, name):
     81..680     +  CDS            PuroR: puromycin N-acetyltransferase; pac from Streptomyces alboniger; confers resistance to puromycin
    748..885     +  CDS            nef (fragment): NEF_HV1LA - Experimental evidence at protein level: Swiss-Prot protein existence level 1. Extracellular Nef protein targets CD4(+) T-lymphocytes for apoptosis by interacting with CXCR4 surface receptors. From Human immunodeficiency virus type 1 group M subtype B (isolate Lai) (HIV-1).
    871..1051    +  LTR            5' LTR (truncated): truncated 5' long terminal repeat (LTR) from HIV-1
   1123..1244    +  polyA_signal   SV40 poly(A) signal: SV40 polyadenylation signal
   1284..1419    +  rep_origin     SV40 ori: SV40 origin of replication
   1440..1458    -  promoter       T7 promoter: promoter for bacteriophage T7 RNA polymerase
   1466..1621    +  CDS            lacZα (fragment): LacZα fragment of β-galactosidase; lacZ fragment
   1626..2054    +  rep_origin     f1 ori (sequence partly withheld): f1 bacteriophage origin of replication; arrow indicates direction of (+) strand synthesis
   2107..2211    +  promoter       AmpR promoter: bla
   2212..3072    +  CDS            AmpR: β-lactamase; bla; confers resistance to ampicillin, carbenicillin, and related antibiotics
   3243..3831    +  rep_origin     ori: high-copy-number ColE1/pMB1/pBR322/pUC origin of replication
   4014..4106    +  CDS            lacI (fragment): lac repressor; lacI; The lac repressor binds to the lac operator to inhibit transcription in E. coli. This inhibition can be relieved by adding lactose or isopropyl-β-D-thiogalactopyranoside (IPTG).
   4119..4140    +  protein_bind   CAP binding site: CAP binding activates transcription in the presence of cAMP. E. coli catabolite activator protein
   4155..4185    +  promoter       lac promoter: promoter for the E. coli lac operon
   4189..4211    +  protein_bind   lac operator (fragment): The lac repressor binds to the lac operator to inhibit transcription in E. coli. This inhibition can be relieved by adding lactose or isopropyl-β-D-thiogalactopyranoside (IPTG). lac repressor encoded by lacI
   4254..4272    +  promoter       T3 promoter: promoter for bacteriophage T3 RNA polymerase
   4300..4526    +  promoter       RSV promoter: Rous sarcoma virus enhancer/promoter
   4527..4707    +  LTR            5' LTR (truncated): truncated 5' long terminal repeat (LTR) from HIV-1
   4754..4879    +  misc_feature   HIV-1 Ψ: packaging signal of human immunodeficiency virus type 1
   4863..5226    +  CDS            HIV-1 gag (fragment): gag protein from human immunodeficiency virus 1; gag
   5372..5605    +  misc_feature   RRE: The Rev response element (RRE) of HIV-1 allows for Rev-dependent mRNA export from the nucleus to the cytoplasm.
   5982..6082    +  CDS            Rev (fragment): human immunodeficiency virus 1 (HIV-1) Rev protein; rev; enhances nuclear export of unspliced and incompletely spliced viral mRNAs
   6101..6217    +  misc_feature   cPPT/CTS: central polypurine tract and central termination sequence of HIV-1
   6251..6271    +  protein_bind   attB4: mutant version of attB; core recombination site for the Gateway® BP reaction BP Clonase™
   6271..7482    +  promoter       UbC promoter: human ubiquitin C promoter
   7486..7504    -  protein_bind   attB5 (fragment): mutant version of attB; core recombination site for the Gateway® BP reaction BP Clonase™
   7519..8289    +  CDS            miniTurbo: N-terminally truncated mutant of the E. coli biotin ligase BioID engineered for improved catalytic efficiency (Branon et al., 2018)
   8338..8362    +  protein_bind   attB1: mutant version of attB; recombination site for the Gateway® BP reaction BP Clonase™
   8368..10143   +  CDS            CDKL3: CDKL3_HUMAN - Also known as NKIAMRE Experimental evidence at protein level: Swiss-Prot protein existence level 1. From Homo sapiens (Human).
  10148..10169   -  protein_bind   attB2 (fragment): mutant version of attB; recombination site for the Gateway® BP reaction BP Clonase™
  10202..10790   +  misc_feature   WPRE: woodchuck hepatitis virus posttranscriptional regulatory element
  10804..60      +  promoter       PGK promoter (across the origin): mouse phosphoglycerate kinase 1 promoter
