[The description below was written by a language model from this plasmid's Addgene catalogue record and pLannotate feature annotations shown in this document.]
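Description:
p663-UBC-miniTurbo-V5-CDKL3_IDG-K is a lentiviral mammalian expression plasmid of about 11.2 kb, built on the pDest663 Gateway destination backbone and carrying human CDKL3 (also called NKIAMRE) fused at its N-terminus to the miniTurbo biotin ligase and a V5 epitope. It is propagated in E. coli through a ColE1/pUC-type origin with ampicillin selection. The catalogue lists it as low copy although the annotated origin is of the high-copy type. An f1 origin, an SV40 origin and lac/T3/T7 remnants from the parental vector are also present.

The transfer cassette has a third-generation layout. An RSV promoter drives a truncated HIV-1 5' LTR, followed by the Ψ packaging signal with a gag fragment, the RRE for Rev-dependent export, and the cPPT/CTS. A second truncated LTR and an SV40 polyadenylation signal close the viral genome. The payload was assembled by multisite Gateway recombination, leaving att scars between modules: attB4, the human ubiquitin C promoter, attB5, the miniTurbo coding sequence, attB1, the CDKL3 open reading frame and attB2. The V5 tag named in the catalogue is not separately annotated in the feature table, though a short gap between miniTurbo and attB1 could accommodate it. A WPRE downstream enhances transcript expression. A mouse PGK promoter then drives puromycin N-acetyltransferase for selection of transduced cells.

In cells, miniTurbo biotinylates proteins near the CDKL3 fusion, allowing their capture and identification by mass spectrometry. The plasmid was produced within the Illuminating the Druggable Genome program to map proximity networks of understudied kinases. The depositor verified it by restriction digestion and partial sequencing.
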