Addgene plasmid #158177: p663-UBC-miniTurbo-V5-CDKL3_IDG-K
Purpose: Gateway destination clone of CDKL3 (human) tagged with N-terminal miniTurbo-V5 for generating protein-proximity networks using proximity-dependent biotinylation proteomics
Depositing lab: Ben Major. Depositing organization: Washington University in Saint Louis.
Backbone
  Vector backbone: pDest663
  Backbone manufacturer: PEL
  Backbone size w/o insert (bp): 9019
  Vector type: Mammalian Expression, Lentiviral ; Gateway Destination
  Selectable markers: Puromycin
Growth in bacteria
  Bacterial resistance: Ampicillin, 100 μg/mL
  Growth temperature: 30°C
  Growth strain: DH5alpha
  Copy number: Low Copy
Gene/Insert
  Gene/Insert name: miniTurbo-V5-CDKL3 (alt name: CDKL3)
  Species: H. sapiens (human)
  Entrez Gene: CDKL3 (a.k.a. NKIAMRE)
  Promoter: Ubiquitin
  Tag / fusion protein: miniTurbo-V5 (N terminal on insert)
  Cloning method: Gateway Cloning
  Sequencing primers: 5′ GCCCGAAGGAATAGAAGAAGAA; 3′ CATAGCGTAAAAGGAGCAACA
Terms and licenses: Academic/Nonprofit Terms; Industry Terms: Not Available to Industry
Depositor comments: These plasmids were generated as part of the Illuminating the Druggable Genome (IDG) program sponsored by the NIH Common Fund. The goal of this program is to identify, gather, and distribute information and resources for proteins that currently are not well-studied yet belong to commonly drug-targeted protein families: protein kinases, non-olfactory G-protein coupled receptors (GPCRs), and ion channels. The IDG program is designed to develop fundamental research tools for understudied proteins, elucidate their function, and disseminate the IDG-related resources and data to the greater scientific community. These lentiviral gateway destination plasmids were generated, as part of the Kinase-Data and Resource Generating Center (DRGC), using the single fragment or multisite gateway cloning technology. They were used for generating proteomics-based protein-interaction and protein-proximity networks that can be accessed through the kinase-DRGC website https://darkkinome.org/. Each plasmid has either an N- or C-terminal fusion protein (Flag/ V5/V5-miniTurbo/V5-TurboID/miniTurbo-V5/TurboID-V5) tagged understudied kinase driven under either a CMV or Ubiquitin (UBC) promoter. All inserts in the pENTR plasmids used to generate the deposited destination plasmids were end-sequenced and insert size validated prior to multi-site gateway cloning. The combined insert size of the single fragment or three fragment destination plasmids were confirmed by restriction digestion (BsrGI, and EcoRV for pDest667; BsrGI, EcoRV, and BstZ17I for pDest663; and BsrGI for pHAGE) and all plasmids were partially sequenced to ensure in-frame ORFs and fusion tags.
How to cite: p663-UBC-miniTurbo-V5-CDKL3_IDG-K was a gift from Ben Major (Addgene plasmid # 158177 ; http://n2t.net/addgene:158177 ; RRID:Addgene_158177)
